Addgene plasmid #29453: SEMA3E (mouse) pBLUE
Depositing lab: Jonathan Raper. Depositing organization: University of Pennsylvania.
Backbone
  Vector backbone: pBLUESCRIPT (KS)
  Backbone manufacturer: stratagene
  Backbone size w/o insert (bp): 2900
  Vector type: pBlue for ISH
Growth in bacteria
  Bacterial resistance: Ampicillin, 100 μg/mL
  Growth temperature: 37°C
  Growth strain: DH5alpha
  Copy number: High Copy
Gene/Insert
  Gene/Insert name: Sema3E (mouse) (alt names: Semaphorin 3E; Collapsin)
  Species: M. musculus (mouse)
  Insert size (bp): 1400
  Mutation: 1400bp fragment for ISH
  GenBank ID: NM_011348
  Entrez Gene: Sema3e (a.k.a. 6430702L12, AA408817, Semah, mKIAA0331)
  Cloning method: Restriction Enzyme; 5′ cloning site Not1 (not destroyed); 3′ cloning site KpnI (not destroyed)
  Sequencing primers: 5′ T7; 3′ T3
Terms and licenses: Academic/Nonprofit Terms; Industry Terms: Not Available to Industry
How to cite: SEMA3E (mouse) pBLUE was a gift from Jonathan Raper (Addgene plasmid # 29453 ; http://n2t.net/addgene:29453 ; RRID:Addgene_29453)
