[The description below was written by a language model from this plasmid's Addgene catalogue record.]
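Description:
SEMA3E (mouse) pBLUE is a bacterial cloning plasmid built on the pBluescript KS backbone (about 2.9 kb) and intended as a template for making in situ hybridization probes. It is propagated in E. coli as a high-copy plasmid under ampicillin selection. No feature table accompanies the record, so the origin of replication and other backbone elements are not individually listed, although pBluescript-type phagemids generally carry a pUC-derived origin, an f1 origin and a polylinker within the lacZα region.

The insert is a roughly 1.4 kb fragment of mouse Sema3e, which encodes semaphorin 3E, a secreted class 3 semaphorin (collapsin family) involved in axon guidance and vascular patterning. It is a partial fragment chosen for probe synthesis rather than a full-length coding sequence, and the record does not say which region of the reference transcript it covers. The fragment was cloned by restriction digestion between NotI at the 5′ end and KpnI at the 3′ end, with both sites preserved. T7 and T3 are given as the 5′ and 3′ sequencing primers, consistent with the opposing T7 and T3 phage RNA polymerase promoters that flank the pBluescript polylinker.

That arrangement is what makes the plasmid useful. After linearizing on one side of the insert, in vitro run-off transcription from the opposite promoter yields labelled antisense riboprobe for detecting Sema3e mRNA in tissue, while transcription from the other promoter gives a sense control. The record does not explicitly state which polymerase produces the antisense strand, so this should be confirmed from the insert orientation. There is no eukaryotic promoter, tag or reporter described, so the construct is not meant for protein expression.
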