>Addgene plasmid #29453 | SEMA3E (mouse) pBLUE | addgene partial sequence | sequence record 34841 | 29453 with T3
TCGACGGTATCGATAAGCTTGATATCGAATTCCGGCTTTCCTGTAAACAGAGCGCTGACAGGCGGCATCC
CCGCTGGGTGGATCCCGCGCTCCTGGCGCAAGTGGCACTTCTTGCTTCTAATTATCGAGAGGAGAGGCGA
ATACGAACTAGCTGCTCGGCAAGTCAGTGCAGGAGGCTGACTTCTGGGAGGCTGGCGGGGAGGCTGGGGG
AAGAGCTGGGGGAGGCTGCTGCTCTGCTCCGACTGTTTTCTCAATGAATAGCTGGCGGGGAGACTGAAGC
TAGCCACAGCCTCCTCCTCACTCCGCGTCTGGGTGACGGCGACAGCACCAGCCCGGACCTGGCTCTCAAG
ACGCGCTCCTTGGACGGTCTCTTGCTCCGCGCTTCTAACCACCGGGCCCAAGGACAGAAAGGCTTAGCGG
ATCCAAATATTGCCCGGCAAATGGCACTTGGGAATGGTATTTTCTGATGACAACCCCTTCTGTTTGTGAC
AAAGCCTGTCGCCCGCAGTTGCCCCTGGAGGGAAGTACTAAGTAAAACTCAATCCTGTCTTAAAGTGTGG
CTGCAGGGGCCAGAGGAGAGCCAGCACGCACCATGGCACCGGCCGGACACATCCTCACCTTGCTGCTCTG
GGGTCACCTGCTGGAACTCTGGACCCCAGGTCACTCCGCGAACCCCTCCTACCCCAGGCTACGCCTGTCA
CATAAAGAACTTTTGGAACTGAATAGGACTTCAATATTTCAAAGCCCCCTTGGATTTCTTGATCTCCATA
CAATGCTGCTGGATGAGTATCAAGAACGGCTCTTTGTGGGAGGCAGAGACCTTGTCTATTCCCTGAACTT
GGAACGAGTCAGTGACGGCTACAGAGAGATATACTGGCCGAGCACAGCAGTAAAGGTAGAAGAATGCATA
ATGAAAGGAAAAAGACGCAAAATGAGTGTGCCAA
