>Addgene plasmid #29453 | SEMA3E (mouse) pBLUE | addgene partial sequence | sequence record 34842 | 29453 with T7
GCGGCCGCTCTAGACTAGTGGATCCCCCGGGCTGCAGGAATTCCGGTAAACAGTCCAAATATCACTGGAT
TCTTAGGATCTCTGGTCGGCAGTAAAAACACATCCTCTAGTTCGTCAAAGTATGTGTCGATTCCATTCAT
TCCCGGCACTGAGCAAACCAGCCGCGCTTTAAGGAAAGTGCTCCACTTGTTCACCAGGATTCTCTGTCCT
CCCATGTCATTCACGCACAGCCGCCCCACTCGGGTGTAGATCGTGTGGGCGTTGTTCTCCGCCTCCAGCG
CCTTCTCAGTAAAGAAAAAGTACATTTTGTTGTCATCTCGGTCTTCGTTATCAGGAATCATATATGAACC
TACAAATTTTGGTTCTTTCAGGAGCCGCTCATCGTCATGCTCAGTGCGAATATGGCCTAACTTCCCCATG
CTGCGGAAGATCGCCGAGTCTCTGCCCCAATAGTCACTGTAGAGTCCAGCAAACAGCTCATTCCCAACTA
GCGTGGACACAAAGGAGGAGTTGGGGTCAAAAGGACATCTGCCCCTTCCTCTCTCAGATCTGTGTGACTC
CAGGTGAAACAGGGGTTCCTCTGAATGGTGCCCGACTCTGATGAAGGCACAGTGTGGATCAAAAGCTCCA
GTAGCACAGGTCAGAAGGTGTGTCCTGTTGTAGTGATGCAAAACCCGGATATAATTGGCACACTCATTTG
CGTCTTTTCCTTTCATTATGCATTCTTCTACCTTTACTGCTGTGCTCGGCCAGTATATCTCTCTGTAGCC
GTCACTGACTCGTTCCAAGTTCAGGGAATAGACAAGGTCTCTGCCTCCCACAAAGAGCCGTTCTTGATAC
TCATCCAGCAGCATTGTATGGAGATCAAGAAATCCAAGGGGGCTTTGAAATATTGAAGTCCTATTCAGTT
CCAAAAGTTCTTTATGTGACAGGCGTAGCCTGGGGTAGGAGGGTTCGCG
